Addgene plasmid #160889: pCDF-NtXNtTcR1AtR2NtB2
Purpose: Expression of N. tabacum Rubisco small subunit (rbcS-Tc), Rubisco chaperone protiens rbcX, raf1, bsd2 and A. thaliana Rubisco chaperone proteins raf2 in E. coli.
Depositing lab: Maureen Hanson. Depositing organization: Cornell University. Publication: Small subunits can determine enzyme kinetics of tobacco Rubisco expressed in Escherichia coli. Lin MT, Stone WD, Chaudhari V, Hanson MR. Nat Plants. 2020 Oct;6(10):1289-1299. doi: 10.1038/s41477-020-00761-5. Epub 2020 Sep 14. PubMed 32929197.
Backbone
  Vector backbone: pCDF-1b
  Vector type: Bacterial Expression
Growth in bacteria
  Bacterial resistance: Spectinomycin, 50 μg/mL
  Growth temperature: 37°C
  Growth strain: DH5alpha
  Copy number: High Copy
Gene/Insert
  Gene/Insert name: PT7-Nt-rbcS-Tc
  Species: A. thaliana (mustard weed); Nicotiana tabacum
  Promoter: rbcS-Tc: T7, chaperones: T12
  Cloning method: Restriction Enzyme; 5′ cloning site Unknown (unknown if destroyed)
Terms and licenses: Academic/Nonprofit Terms; Industry Terms: Not Available to Industry
How to cite: pCDF-NtXNtTcR1AtR2NtB2 was a gift from Maureen Hanson (Addgene plasmid # 160889 ; http://n2t.net/addgene:160889 ; RRID:Addgene_160889)
