[The description below was written by a language model from this plasmid's Addgene catalogue record and pLannotate feature annotations shown in this document.]
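Description:
pCDF-NtXNtTcR1AtR2NtB2 is a bacterial expression plasmid built on the pCDF-1b backbone for co-producing a tobacco Rubisco small subunit together with several Rubisco assembly chaperones in E. coli. It replicates from the CloDF13 (CDF) origin, which is compatible with other common origins and so allows the plasmid to be maintained alongside additional plasmids in the same cell. Selection is through the aadA (SmR) gene conferring spectinomycin/streptomycin resistance. A lacI gene with its own promoter supplies the lac repressor.

The payload is a series of tandem expression units arranged in the order suggested by the name: rbcX, the small subunit rbcS-Tc, raf1, raf2 and bsd2. According to the record, rbcX, rbcS-Tc, raf1 and bsd2 come from Nicotiana tabacum and raf2 from Arabidopsis thaliana. The automated annotation labels these reading frames by their closest homologues (spinach RBCS, Arabidopsis RAF1, BSD2 and RBCX2, and an Arabidopsis PDL1-type protein at the position where raf2 is expected), so those species labels reflect similarity rather than actual origin. Five T7 promoters are annotated, one ahead of each coding region. Four are followed by a lac operator, making them IPTG-inducible in hosts supplying T7 RNA polymerase, while the promoter upstream of rbcS has no annotated operator. The catalogue lists the chaperone promoter as "T12", which the feature table does not resolve. T7 gene 10 ribosome binding sites and T7 terminators complete most of the units, and the short TcR, S-Tag and T7-tag fragments appear to be vector remnants.

The plasmid supplies the small subunit and assembly factors needed to reconstitute tobacco Rubisco in E. coli. No large subunit or chaperonin gene is annotated on this plasmid.
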