Features (pLannotate 1.2.2; 39 found; start..end, strand, type, name):
      1..360     +  CDS            RBCS1: RBS1_SPIOL - Also known as RBCS. Experimental evidence at protein level: Swiss-Prot protein existence level 1. RuBisCO catalyzes two reactions: the carboxylation of D- ribulose 1,5-bisphosphate, the primary event in carbon dioxide fixation, as well as the oxidative fragmentation of the pentose substrate. Both reactions occur simultaneously and in competition at the same active site. Although the small subunit is not catalytic it is essential for maximal activity. From Spinacia oleracea (Spinach).
    452..470     +  promoter       T7 promoter: promoter for bacteriophage T7 RNA polymerase
    471..495     +  protein_bind   lac operator: The lac repressor binds to the lac operator to inhibit transcription in E. coli. This inhibition can be relieved by adding lactose or isopropyl-β-D-thiogalactopyranoside (IPTG). lac repressor encoded by lacI
    541..1716    +  CDS            RAF1.1 (fragment): RAF1_ARATH - Experimental evidence at protein level: Swiss-Prot protein existence level 1. Required for assembly or stability of RuBisCO. Acts at a postchaperonin step to fold and/or assemble the large subunit (rbcL) into RuBisCO. RAF1 binds first to a rbcL dimer (rbcL(2)), leading to a rbcL(8)-RAF1(4) complex formation. In the next step, RBCS displaces RAF1, thus resulting in holoenzyme formation. From Arabidopsis thaliana (Mouse-ear cress).
   1751..1826    -  CDS            TcR (fragment): tetracycline efflux protein; tet; confers resistance to tetracycline
   1848..1866    +  promoter       T7 promoter: promoter for bacteriophage T7 RNA polymerase
   1867..1891    +  protein_bind   lac operator: The lac repressor binds to the lac operator to inhibit transcription in E. coli. This inhibition can be relieved by adding lactose or isopropyl-β-D-thiogalactopyranoside (IPTG). lac repressor encoded by lacI
   1906..1928    +  RBS            RBS: efficient ribosome binding site from bacteriophage T7 gene 10 (Olins and Rangwala, 1989)
   1942..2451    +  CDS            ATP1 (fragment): ATP1_ARATH - Also known as PDL1 From Arabidopsis thaliana (Mouse-ear cress).
   2455..2484    +  CDS            T7 tag (gene 10 leader) (fragment): leader peptide from bacteriophage T7 gene 10 promotes efficient translation in E. coli
   2495..2544    +  CDS            SET1 (fragment): solubility-enhancement tag derived from T7 phage gene 10B
   2552..2599    +  terminator     T7 terminator: transcription terminator for bacteriophage T7 RNA polymerase
   2622..2662    -  CDS            TcR (fragment): tetracycline efflux protein; tet; confers resistance to tetracycline
   2668..2744    -  CDS            TcR (fragment): tetracycline efflux protein; tet; confers resistance to tetracycline
   2766..2784    +  promoter       T7 promoter: promoter for bacteriophage T7 RNA polymerase
   2785..2809    +  protein_bind   lac operator: The lac repressor binds to the lac operator to inhibit transcription in E. coli. This inhibition can be relieved by adding lactose or isopropyl-β-D-thiogalactopyranoside (IPTG). lac repressor encoded by lacI
   2824..2846    +  RBS            RBS: efficient ribosome binding site from bacteriophage T7 gene 10 (Olins and Rangwala, 1989)
   2860..3096    +  CDS            BSD2 (fragment): BSD2_ARATH - Experimental evidence at protein level: Swiss-Prot protein existence level 1. Chloroplast chaperone required for RuBisCo biogenesis and translational regulation of the RuBisCo large subunit (RbcL) (PubMed:29217567). Stabilizes an end-state assembly intermediate of eight RbcL subunits until the small subunits (RBCSs) become available to produce a complete stable RuBisCo complex containing eight small and eight large subunits (PubMed:29217567). From Arabidopsis thaliana (Mouse-ear cress).
   3099..3129    +  CDS            T7 tag (gene 10 leader) (fragment): leader peptide from bacteriophage T7 gene 10 promotes efficient translation in E. coli
   3140..3189    +  CDS            SET1 (fragment): solubility-enhancement tag derived from T7 phage gene 10B
   3197..3244    +  terminator     T7 terminator: transcription terminator for bacteriophage T7 RNA polymerase
   3267..3307    -  CDS            TcR (fragment): tetracycline efflux protein; tet; confers resistance to tetracycline
   3404..3445    +  CDS            S-Tag (fragment): affinity and epitope tag derived from pancreatic ribonuclease A
   3475..3492    +  CDS            SET1 (fragment): solubility-enhancement tag derived from T7 phage gene 10B
   3500..3547    +  terminator     T7 terminator: transcription terminator for bacteriophage T7 RNA polymerase
   3718..4509    -  CDS            SmR: aminoglycoside adenylyltransferase (Murphy, 1985); aadA; confers resistance to spectinomycin and streptomycin
   4510..4601    -  promoter       AmpR promoter: bla
   4649..5387    -  rep_origin     CloDF13 ori: Plasmids containing the CloDF13 (CDF) origin of replication can be propagated in E. coli cells that contain additional plasmids with compatible origins.
   5484..5548    -  CDS            TcR (fragment): tetracycline efflux protein; tet; confers resistance to tetracycline
   5563..5584    -  protein_bind   CAP binding site: CAP binding activates transcription in the presence of cAMP. E. coli catabolite activator protein
   5597..6679    -  CDS            lacI: lac repressor; lacI; The lac repressor binds to the lac operator to inhibit transcription in E. coli. This inhibition can be relieved by adding lactose or isopropyl-β-D-thiogalactopyranoside (IPTG).
   6680..6757    -  promoter       lacI promoter: lacI
   6765..6800    -  CDS            TcR (fragment): tetracycline efflux protein; tet; confers resistance to tetracycline
   6803..6821    +  promoter       T7 promoter: promoter for bacteriophage T7 RNA polymerase
   6822..6846    +  protein_bind   lac operator: The lac repressor binds to the lac operator to inhibit transcription in E. coli. This inhibition can be relieved by adding lactose or isopropyl-β-D-thiogalactopyranoside (IPTG). lac repressor encoded by lacI
   6861..6883    +  RBS            RBS: efficient ribosome binding site from bacteriophage T7 gene 10 (Olins and Rangwala, 1989)
   6935..7336    +  CDS            RBCX2 (fragment): RBCX2_ARATH - Experimental evidence at protein level: Swiss-Prot protein existence level 1. Chaperone involved in RuBisCO assembly process. From Arabidopsis thaliana (Mouse-ear cress).
   7360..7378    +  promoter       T7 promoter: promoter for bacteriophage T7 RNA polymerase
   7410..7432    +  RBS            RBS: efficient ribosome binding site from bacteriophage T7 gene 10 (Olins and Rangwala, 1989)
>Addgene plasmid #160889 | pCDF-NtXNtTcR1AtR2NtB2 | addgene full sequence | sequence record 318862 | Addgene NGS Result
ATGAAGACTTGGAATCCGATTGACAACAAGAAATTTGAGACACTCTCATATCTGCCACCTCTATCAGAAG
ATTCGATTGCAAAGGAGGTTGATTACATGATCCAAAAGGGTTGGATTCCTTGCCTTGAATTTGATCAGGT
GGGATATGTACGCAGGGAAAATAGCAGCATGCCAGGCTACTATGATGGAAGGTATTGGACACTGTGGAAG
CTGCCCATGTTTGGCTGCAATGACTCATCCCAAGTTCTCAATGAAATCCAAGAATGCAAGAAAGCGTACC
CAAATGCTTTCATTCGTTGTTTGGCATTTGACAATGTTAAACAGGTTCAGTGCATGGCCTTTCTCATTCA
GAAACCTGCAGCAGCATAGTACTTGGCGCGCCCAGTGCGGCCGCATAATGCTTAAGTCGAACAGAAAGTA
ATCGTATTGTACACGGCCGCATAATCGAAATTAATACGACTCACTATAGGGGAATTGTGAGCGGATAACA
ATTCCCCATCTTAGTATATTAGTTAAGTATAAGAAGGAGATATACATATGCAACAACTTTATCAGCCTTT
TAGACCTCCTCCTCCACCTCTCCCACCCAAATTCCGCAATCTTGACACAAATGCAAAGCTCGAAGTTCTA
TCTAATCGCCTTGGTCTTTGGTATGAATATGCTCCTTTGATACCTTATTTAACAAGTGAAGGGTTTACTC
CTTCAACTCTTGAGGAAATCACTGGCCTTACTGGAGTTGAACAGAATCGGTTGGTTGTTGCTGCCCAAGT
TCGTGATACTCTTGTTGAGTCTGCTGCTTTAGATGAAGAAACGTTGTCGTATTTTGAATCTGGAGGTGCT
GAATTATTATATGAAATTCGTTTGCTTAGTGCTAGGCAACGAACTGATGCAGCAACATTTTTAGTGAAGA
ATGGGTTTGATGCAAAACAAGCTCAAGATTTAGCTAGAGCAATTAAAGATTATCCGCGTAGACGTGTGGA
TTATGGTTGGGACAAGTTTAATGGTGATTCTCCTGGTGATTGTTTAGCTTTTATGTACTTTAGATTAGCT
CAAGAATATGCTGCGGCAGCTTCTGAGGATTTGAGGAGGTCGTCAATGGAGAAGGCATTAGAAGTTGTTG
AGTCTGAAAGTGCGAGGAATTTGCTTGTGATGGAGCTAGAAGGACGTGAGGTTGCTAAGGAGAGTGTACT
TGATGATGGGGTGACAGTGCCTTTGGTGAGAATGAAGTTAGGGGAGGTAGCTGAGTCTACGATTGTAGTC
GTTTTGCCTGTTTGTAAGGCGGAGGGAAGGGACGTGGAGGTGGAGGCGGCGCCGTGGGAATGTGGTGGCG
TAGGGGATTTTGGTATAGTGGAGGCGGAGAAGGATTGGAGGAGATGGGTTGTTTTGCCCGGATGGCAACC
TATCGCGGGGTTAGAGAGAGGTGGAGTTGCAGTGTCGTTCAAGAGCGGGAACTTTTTGCCGTGGAGGGAG
AAGAGTAAGTACAAGCAAGAGCCGGTTTTGGTAGTGGCGGATAGGGGAAGGACAGAAGTGGCGTCGGAGG
ACGGGTTTTACTTGGTGGTTGATGGTGGAGACGGGAGCAATGAGGAGGGATTGAAAGTGGAAAGAGGGTC
AACATTGAAGAAAAGAGGGGTTGAACAGAGCTTAGGAATTGTGCTTATAGTAGTTAGGCCACCAAGGTGG
GAAGATGAAGAACAATTAGGTGAAGAAGATTGGGATTAAAGACCAAGAAGCTTAGCTTTCTAGACTGCAG
GTCGGCGATATAGGCGCCAGCAACCGCACCTGTGGCGCCGGTGATGCCGGCCACGATGCGTCCGGCGTAG
AGGATCGAGATCTCGATCCCGCGAAATTAATACGACTCACTATAGGGGAATTGTGAGCGGATAACAATTC
CCCTCTAGAAATAATTTTGTTTAACTTTAAGAAGGAGATATACATATGATGTCTAATCTGGCGCAGGATT
TTCTTGGTGACTTCGGAGCTCGTGACCCTTACCCGGAGGAGATAGCGAGTCAATTCGGAGATAAAGTGTT
GGGATGCCAAAGCACTGAGCACAAGATTTTGATACCAAACGCATCTGTTTTGTCTCTCTCCCAGCTTCAG
TGTTCCCCTGTTTCGTCTTCACAGCCTCCTTTGTCCGGCGATGATGCCAGAACTCTCCTCCACAAGGTTT
TGGGATGGAGTATAGTGGATAATGAAGCGGGTGGTCTGAAAATAAGGTGTATGTGGAAAGTGAGGGATTT
TGGGTGCGGTGTTGAACTCATAAACAGGATCCATAAGGTTGCTGAAGCTTCTGGTCATTACCCTTCTCTT
CACTTGGAAAGTCCTACCCAAGTTCGAGCTGAACTATTTACCTCTTCTATCGGAGGGTTGAGCATGAATG
ATTTCATAATGGCGGCTAAAATAGATGATATCAAGACTTCTGATCTTTCCCCTAGGAAAAGAGCTTGGGC
GTGAGCTAGCATGACTGGTGGACAGCAAATGGGTCGCGGATCCGGCTGCTAACAAAGCCCGAAAGGAAGC
TGAGTTGGCTGCTGCCACCGCTGAGCAATAACTAGCATAACCCCTTGGGGCCTCTAAACGGGTCTTGAGG
GGTTTTTTGCTGAAAGGAGGAACTATATCCGGATATCCCGCAAGAGGCCCGGCAGTACCGGCATAACCAA
GCACTAGTGTCGGCGATATAGGCGCCAGCAACCGCACCTGTGGCGCCGGTGATGCCGGCCACGATGCGTC
CGGCGTAGAGGATCGAGATCTCGATCCCGCGAAATTAATACGACTCACTATAGGGGAATTGTGAGCGGAT
AACAATTCCCCTCTAGAAATAATTTTGTTTAACTTTAAGAAGGAGATATACATATGATGGCCACTGACAG
TGATAAAGACACGAAAGTAAGGAGCATAGTCTGTCAAAATTGTGATGGAAATGGTGCAGTGTCGTGCTCA
CAGTGCAAAGGCTCTGGGGTTAACTCTGTAGATCATTTCAACGGGCGGTTCAAAGCTGGTGGACTATGTT
GGTTGTGCAGAGGTAAAAAAGATGTGTTATGTGGTGACTGCAATGGTGCTGGATTTCTTGGTGGATTTAT
GAGTACGTTCGATGAGTAGGCTAGCATGACTGGTGGACAGCAAATGGGTCGCAGATCCGGCTGCTAACAA
AGCCCGAAAGGAAGCTGAGTTGGCTGCTGCCACCGCTGAGCAATAACTAGCATAACCCCTTGGGGCCTCT
AAACGGGTCTTGAGGGGTTTTTTGCTGAAAGGAGGAACTATATCCGGATATCCCGCAAGAGGCCCGGCAG
TACCGGCATAACCAAGCGGTACCAGCGGTCAATTGTAGTGGAGGTGCTAGCGCATGCGGAATTGGATATC
GGCCGGCCACGCGATCGCTGACGTCGGTACCCTCGAGTCTGGTAAAGAAACCGCTGCTGCGAAATTTGAA
CGCCAGCACATGGACTCGTCTACTAGCGCAGCTTAATTAACCTAGGCTGCTGCCACCGCTGAGCAATAAC
TAGCATAACCCCTTGGGGCCTCTAAACGGGTCTTGAGGGGTTTTTTGCTGAAACCTCAGGCATTTGAGAA
GCACACGGTCACACTGCTTCCGGTAGTCAATAAACCGGTAAACCAGCAATAGACATAAGCGGCTATTTAA
CGACCCTGCCCTGAACCGACGACCGGGTCATCGTGGCCGGATCTTGCGGCCCCTCGGCTTGAACGAATTG
TTAGACATTATTTGCCGACTACCTTGGTGATCTCGCCTTTCACGTAGTGGACAAATTCTTCCAACTGATC
TGCGCGCGAGGCCAAGCGATCTTCTTCTTGTCCAAGATAAGCCTGTCTAGCTTCAAGTATGACGGGCTGA
TACTGGGCCGGCAGGCGCTCCATTGCCCAGTCGGCAGCGACATCCTTCGGCGCGATTTTGCCGGTTACTG
CGCTGTACCAAATGCGGGACAACGTAAGCACTACATTTCGCTCATCGCCAGCCCAGTCGGGCGGCGAGTT
CCATAGCGTTAAGGTTTCATTTAGCGCCTCAAATAGATCCTGTTCAGGAACCGGATCAAAGAGTTCCTCC
GCCGCTGGACCTACCAAGGCAACGCTATGTTCTCTTGCTTTTGTCAGCAAGATAGCCAGATCAATGTCGA
TCGTGGCTGGCTCGAAGATACCTGCAAGAATGTCATTGCGCTGCCATTCTCCAAATTGCAGTTCGCGCTT
AGCTGGATAACGCCACGGAATGATGTCGTCGTGCACAACAATGGTGACTTCTACAGCGCGGAGAATCTCG
CTCTCTCCAGGGGAAGCCGAAGTTTCCAAAAGGTCGTTGATCAAAGCTCGCCGCGTTGTTTCATCAAGCC
TTACGGTCACCGTAACCAGCAAATCAATATCACTGTGTGGCTTCAGGCCGCCATCCACTGCGGAGCCGTA
CAAATGTACGGCCAGCAACGTCGGTTCGAGATGGCGCTCGATGACGCCAACTACCTCTGATAGTTGAGTC
GATACTTCGGCGATCACCGCTTCCCTCATACTCTTCCTTTTTCAATATTATTGAAGCATTTATCAGGGTT
ATTGTCTCATGAGCGGATACATATTTGAATGTATTTAGAAAAATAAACAAATAGCTAGCTCACTCGGTCG
CTACGCTCCGGGCGTGAGACTGCGGCGGGCGCTGCGGACACATACAAAGTTACCCACAGATTCCGTGGAT
AAGCAGGGGACTAACATGTGAGGCAAAACAGCAGGGCCGCGCCGGTGGCGTTTTTCCATAGGCTCCGCCC
TCCTGCCAGAGTTCACATAAACAGACGCTTTTCCGGTGCATCTGTGGGAGCCGTGAGGCTCAACCATGAA
TCTGACAGTACGGGCGAAACCCGACAGGACTTAAAGATCCCCACCGTTTCCGGCGGGTCGCTCCCTCTTG
CGCTCTCCTGTTCCGACCCTGCCGTTTACCGGATACCTGTTCCGCCTTTCTCCCTTACGGGAAGTGTGGC
GCTTTCTCATAGCTCACACACTGGTATCTCGGCTCGGTGTAGGTCGTTCGCTCCAAGCTGGGCTGTAAGC
AAGAACTCCCCGTTCAGCCCGACTGCTGCGCCTTATCCGGTAACTGTTCACTTGAGTCCAACCCGGAAAA
GCACGGTAAAACGCCACTGGCAGCAGCCATTGGTAACTGGGAGTTCGCAGAGGATTTGTTTAGCTAAACA
CGCGGTTGCTCTTGAAGTGTGCGCCAAAGTCCGGCTACACTGGAAGGACAGATTTGGTTGCTGTGCTCTG
CGAAAGCCAGTTACCACGGTTAAGCAGTTCCCCAACTGACTTAACCTTCGATCAAACCACCTCCCCAGGT
GGTTTTTTCGTTTACAGGGCAAAAGATTACGCGCAGAAAAAAAGGATCTCAAGAAGATCCTTTGATCTTT
TCTACTGAACCGCTCTAGATTTCAGTGCAATTTATCTCTTCAAATGTAGCACCTGAAGTCAGCCCCATAC
GATATAAGTTGTAATTCTCATGTTAGTCATGCCCCGCGCCCACCGGAAGGAGCTGACTGGGTTGAAGGCT
CTCAAGGGCATCGGTCGAGATCCCGGTGCCTAATGAGTGAGCTAACTTACATTAATTGCGTTGCGCTCAC
TGCCCGCTTTCCAGTCGGGAAACCTGTCGTGCCAGCTGCATTAATGAATCGGCCAACGCGCGGGGAGAGG
CGGTTTGCGTATTGGGCGCCAGGGTGGTTTTTCTTTTCACCAGTGAGACGGGCAACAGCTGATTGCCCTT
CACCGCCTGGCCCTGAGAGAGTTGCAGCAAGCGGTCCACGCTGGTTTGCCCCAGCAGGCGAAAATCCTGT
TTGATGGTGGTTAACGGCGGGATATAACATGAGCTGTCTTCGGTATCGTCGTATCCCACTACCGAGATGT
CCGCACCAACGCGCAGCCCGGACTCGGTAATGGCGCGCATTGCGCCCAGCGCCATCTGATCGTTGGCAAC
CAGCATCGCAGTGGGAACGATGCCCTCATTCAGCATTTGCATGGTTTGTTGAAAACCGGACATGGCACTC
CAGTCGCCTTCCCGTTCCGCTATCGGCTGAATTTGATTGCGAGTGAGATATTTATGCCAGCCAGCCAGAC
GCAGACGCGCCGAGACAGAACTTAATGGGCCCGCTAACAGCGCGATTTGCTGGTGACCCAATGCGACCAG
ATGCTCCACGCCCAGTCGCGTACCGTCTTCATGGGAGAAAATAATACTGTTGATGGGTGTCTGGTCAGAG
ACATCAAGAAATAACGCCGGAACATTAGTGCAGGCAGCTTCCACAGCAATGGCATCCTGGTCATCCAGCG
GATAGTTAATGATCAGCCCACTGACGCGTTGCGCGAGAAGATTGTGCACCGCCGCTTTACAGGCTTCGAC
GCCGCTTCGTTCTACCATCGACACCACCACGCTGGCACCCAGTTGATCGGCGCGAGATTTAATCGCCGCG
ACAATTTGCGACGGCGCGTGCAGGGCCAGACTGGAGGTGGCAACGCCAATCAGCAACGACTGTTTGCCCG
CCAGTTGTTGTGCCACGCGGTTGGGAATGTAATTCAGCTCCGCCATCGCCGCTTCCACTTTTTCCCGCGT
TTTCGCAGAAACGTGGCTGGCCTGGTTCACCACGCGGGAAACGGTCTGATAAGAGACACCGGCATACTCT
GCGACATCGTATAACGTTACTGGTTTCACATTCACCACCCTGAATTGACTCTCTTCCGGGCGCTATCATG
CCATACCGCGAAAGGTTTTGCGCCATTCGATGGTGTCCGGGATCTCGACGCTCTCCCTTATGCGACTCCT
GCATTAGGAAATTAATACGACTCACTATAGGGGAATTGTGAGCGGATAACAATTCCCCTGTAGAAATAAT
TTTGTTTAACTTTAATAAGGAGATATACCATGGCAAAAGCATTTAAGGGTAATTACAAGAATTTAAAGAA
GGAGAAAAAGAGTAGGAGGAATCTTGTGGTTGTCAGTGATTTAGGTGGACAGTATGAATATGGCTTTGAT
GATATCAAAACGCAAATTCTTAACTACTTCACATTTAAAGCAGTGAGGACTATTTTGAACCAGCTTAATG
AAATGGACTCTCCACAATATCAATGGTTCAATGATTATGTTACAGTAAATAAGCTTAGGGATGGGAAGCG
TTTTATTCGCAACCTTGCTAAGGAGAAGCAAGAACTCGCTGAAAAAGTGATGGTAACACGGCTCAGTCTG
TATGCGAAATGGATAAAAAAATGTGATCACGAGGAGATCTACAACCGAATATCTGATCAGAATGTGGAAG
TGATGCGTGAGCGGCTCATGGAAACTGTGATTTGGCCATCAGATGACACGAACTCGGAGAGAGTTGGGTG
AGGCGCGCGTAATACGACTCACTATAGGGAGACCACAACGGTTTCCCTCTAGAAATAATTTTGTTTAACT
TTAAGAAGGAGATATACAT
